Addgene plasmid #28122: KNS2
Purpose: Bacterial expression for structure determination; may not be full ORF
Depositing lab: Cheryl Arrowsmith. Depositing organization: University of Toronto.
Backbone
  Vector backbone: pET28-MHL (Addgene plasmid 26096)
  Backbone manufacturer: SGC
  Backbone size w/o insert (bp): 7325
  Vector type: Bacterial Expression
Growth in bacteria
  Bacterial resistance: Kanamycin, 50 μg/mL
  Growth temperature: 37°C
  Growth strain: DH5alpha
  Copy number: Low Copy
Gene/Insert
  Gene/Insert name: KNS2:HPC09H-C05:C207000 (alt names: PDB: 3NF1; kinesin light chain 1, tetratricopeptide repeat domain)
  Species: H. sapiens (human)
  Insert size (bp): 879
  Entrez Gene: KLC1 (a.k.a. KLC, KNS2, KNS2A)
  Tag / fusion protein: His tag with TEV site (N terminal on backbone)
  Cloning method: Restriction Enzyme; 5′ cloning site Ligation-independent cloning (unknown if destroyed); 3′ cloning site Ligation-independent cloning (unknown if destroyed)
  Sequencing primers: 5′ T7; 3′ T7-term
Terms and licenses: Academic/Nonprofit Terms; Industry Terms: Not Available to Industry
Depositor comments: PDB: 3NF1. http://www.thesgc.org/structures/3NF1/
How to cite: KNS2 was a gift from Cheryl Arrowsmith (Addgene plasmid # 28122 ; http://n2t.net/addgene:28122 ; RRID:Addgene_28122)
