[The description below was written by a language model from this plasmid's Addgene catalogue record.]
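Description:
KNS2 is a bacterial expression plasmid built on the pET28-MHL backbone, a structural genomics derivative of the pET28 family designed for producing recombinant protein in E. coli. It is selected with kanamycin and is recorded as low copy. The record does not include a feature table, so the promoter and origin are not explicitly listed. However, the T7 and T7-terminator sequencing primers flanking the insert are consistent with the T7 promoter/terminator expression cassette typical of pET vectors, which is driven by T7 RNA polymerase in an appropriate expression host.

The insert is an 879 bp fragment of human KLC1 (kinesin light chain 1, also known as KNS2), covering the tetratricopeptide repeat (TPR) domain rather than the whole protein; the record itself cautions that the clone may not be a full open reading frame. TPR domains are helical repeat modules that generally mediate protein–protein interactions. The fragment was introduced by ligation-independent cloning, and whether the cloning junctions were preserved is unknown. It is expressed in frame with a backbone-encoded N-terminal His tag followed by a TEV protease site. This allows purification by immobilised metal affinity chromatography, after which the tag can be cleaved off to leave near-native protein.

The stated purpose is bacterial expression for structure determination, and the depositor's comments link the construct to a deposited crystal structure of this domain. It is therefore suited to producing purified KLC1 TPR domain for crystallography, biophysical characterisation or in vitro binding studies.
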