>Addgene plasmid #28122 | KNS2 | depositor partial sequence | sequence record 13322 | Author sequence
GGCGGCTACGAGATCCCCGCGCGGCTGCGGACGCTCCACAACCTGGTGATCCAGTACGCCTCGCAGGGGC
GCTACGAGGTAGCTGTGCCCCTCTGCAAGCAGGCCCTGGAGGACCTGGAGAAGACTTCAGGACACGACCA
CCCGGACGTGGCCACCATGCTCAACATCCTGGCCTTGGTGTACAGGGATCAGAATAAATACAAAGATGCA
GCTAACCTACTGAATGATGCCTTGGCTATTCGTGAGAAAACTTTGGGCAAAGATCATCCTGCGGTGGCGG
CGACTTTGAATAACCTTGCAGTCCTTTATGGTAAAAGAGGGAAGTACAAAGAAGCAGAGCCGTTGTGTAA
AAGAGCTCTGGAAATCCGAGAAAAGGTTTTGGGGAAGGATCACCCCGATGTTGCCAAGCAGTTAAATAAC
TTGGCCTTACTGTGCCAGAACCAGGGCAAGTATGAAGAAGTAGAATATTATTATCAAAGAGCCCTCGAGA
TCTACCAGACAAAACTGGGACCTGATGACCCCAACGTGGCTAAGACGAAAAATAACCTGGCATCCTGCTA
TTTGAAACAAGGAAAGTTCAAGCAAGCAGAAACACTGTACAAAGAGATTCTCACTCGTGCACATGAAAGG
GAGTTTGGTTCTGTAGATGATGAAAATAAACCCATCTGGATGCATGCTGAAGAAAGAGAAGAATGCAAAG
GAAAGCAAAAGGATGGGACATCTTTTGGAGAGTATGGCGGCTGGTACAAAGCCTGCAAAGTTGATAGTCC
AACTGTTACAACCACTCTAAAAAACCTTGGGGCACTTTACAGACGTCAAGGCAAATTTGAAGCTGCAGAA
ACGTTAGAAGAAGCTGCTATGAGGTCTCGTAAACAGGGT
