>Addgene plasmid #28122 | KNS2 | addgene partial sequence | sequence record 34447 | 28122 with T7-term
TTCGGGCTTTGTTAGCAGCCGGATCTCAGTGGTGGTGGTGGTGGTGCTCGAGTGCGGCCGCAAGCTTCGT
CATCAACCCTGTTTACGAGACCTCATAGCAGCTTCTTCTAACGTTTCTGCAGCTTCAAATTTGCCTTGAC
GTCTGTAAAGTGCCCCAAGGTTTTTTAGAGTGGTTGTAACAGTTGGACTATCAACTTTGCAGGCTTTGTA
CCAGCCGCCATACTCTCCAAAAGATGTCCCATCCTTTTGCTTTCCTTTGCATTCTTCTCTTTCTTCAGCA
TGCATCCAGATGGGTTTATTTTCATCATCTACAGAACCAAACTCCCTTTCATGTGCACGAGTGAGAATCT
CTTTGTACAGTGTTTCTGCTTGCTTGAACTTTCCTTGTTTCAAATAGCAGGATGCCAGGTTATTTTTCGT
CTTAGCCACGTTGGGGTCATCAGGTCCCAGTTTTGTCTGGTAGATCTCGAGGGCTCTTTGATAATAATAT
TCTACTTCTTCATACTTGCCCTGGTTCTGGCACAGTAAGGCCAAGTTATTTAACTGCTTGGCAACATCGG
GGTGATCCTTCCCCAAAACCTTTTCTCGGATTTCCAGAGCTCTTTTACACAACGGCTCTGCTTCTTTGTA
CTTCCCTCTTTTACCATAAAGGACTGCAAGGTTATTCAAAGTCGCCGCCACCGCAGGATGATCTTTGCCC
AAAGTTTTCTCACGAATAGCCAAGGCATCATTCAGTAGGTTAGCTGCATCTTTGTATTTATTCTGATCCC
TGTACACC
