>Addgene plasmid #28122 | KNS2 | addgene partial sequence | sequence record 34448 | 28122 with T7
TGTTTAACTTTAAGAAGGAGATATACCATGCATCATCATCATCATCACAGCAGCGGCAGAGAAAACTTGT
ATTTCCAGGGCGGCGGCTACGAGATCCCCGCGCGGCTGCGGACGCTCCACAACCTGGTGATCCAGTACGC
CTCGCAGGGGCGCTACGAGGTAGCTGTGCCCCTCTGCAAGCAGGCCCTGGAGGACCTGGAGAAGACTTCA
GGACACGACCACCCGGACGTGGCCACCATGCTCAACATCCTGGCCTTGGTGTACAGGGATCAGAATAAAT
ACAAAGATGCAGCTAACCTACTGAATGATGCCTTGGCTATTCGTGAGAAAACTTTGGGCAAAGATCATCC
TGCGGTGGCGGCGACTTTGAATAACCTTGCAGTCCTTTATGGTAAAAGAGGGAAGTACAAAGAAGCAGAG
CCGTTGTGTAAAAGAGCTCTGGAAATCCGAGAAAAGGTTTTGGGGAAGGATCACCCCGATGTTGCCAAGC
AGTTAAATAACTTGGCCTTACTGTGCCAGAACCAGGGCAAGTATGAAGAAGTAGAATATTATTATCAAAG
AGCCCTCGAGATCTACCAGACAAAACTGGGACCTGATGACCCCAACGTGGCTAAGACGAAAAATAACCTG
GCATCCTGCTATTTGAAACAAGGAAAGTTCAAGCAAGCAGAAACACTGTACAAAGAGATTCTCACTCGTG
CACATGAAAGGGAGTTTGGTTCTGTAGATGATGAAAATAAACCCATCTGGATGCATGCTG
